>Addgene plasmid #135904 | D91_Ld_352550 | addgene full sequence | sequence record 274670 | Addgene NGS Result
GTGATGCGGTTTTGGCAGTACACCAATGGGCGTGGATAGCGGTTTGACTCACGGGGATTTCCAAGTCTCC
ACCCCATTGACGTCAATGGGAGTTTGTTTTGGCACCAAAATCAACGGGACTTTCCAAAATGTCGTAATAA
CCCCGCCCCGTTGACGCAAATGGGCGGTAGGCGTGTACGGTGGGAGGTCTATATAAGCAGAGCTCGTTTA
GTGAACCGTCAGATCCTCACTCTCTTCCGCATCGCTGTCTGCGAGGGCCAGCTGTTGGGCTCGCGGTTGA
GGACAAACTCTTCGCGGTCTTTCCAGTACTCTTGGATCGGAAACCCGTCGGCCTCCGAACGGTACTCCGC
CACCGAGGGACCTGAGCGAGTCCGCATCGACCGGATCGGAAAACCTCTCGAGAAAGGCGTCTAACCAGTC
ACAGTCGCAAGGTAGGCTGAGCACCGTGGCGGGCGGCAGCGGGTGGCGGTCGGGGTTGTTTCTGGCGGAG
GTGCTGCTGATGATGTAATTAAAGTAGGCGGTCTTGAGACGGCGGATGGTCGAGGTGAGGTGTGGCAGGC
TTGAGATCCAGCTGTTGGGGTGAGTACTCCCTCTCAAAAGCGGGCATTACTTCTGCGCTAAGATTGTCAG
TTTCCAAAAACGAGGAGGATTTGATATTCACCTGGCCCGATCTGGCCATACACTTGAGTGACAATGACAT
CCACTTTGCCTTTCTCTCCACAGGTGTCCACTCCCAGGTCCAAGTTTGCCACCATGGAGTTTCAGACCCA
GGTACTCATGTCCCTGCTGCTCTGCATGTCTGGTGCGGCCGCCAGATTTCTGTCTAAGTTTGGACTGGCC
ACACCTCAGGCTCTGCAAGGCGGAATTGCTCCTCAGCAGGACACCGCCTTCAACGACATGGTGCCTAGCA
GCTTCGACGCCGACTTCAGCTCTAATGGAAACGGCGGCGTCAGATCCGTGTCCAGCATGAAGCTGCAGAT
CGCCAGCCTGCTGCACAGCATCAGAGGCGCGCCCGGCAGCCTGCACCACATCCTGGACGCCCAGAAGATG
CTGTGGAACCACAGGGACAGGAACCTGCCTCCTCTGGCCCCTCTGGGCCCCCACCACCATCACCACCATT
GAGTCTAGACACGTGATTAATTAAGGATCCCCCGACCTCGACCTCTGGCTAATAAAGGAAATTTATTTTC
ATTGCAATAGTGTGTTGGAATTTTTTGTGTCTCTCACTCGGAAGGACATATGGGAGGGCAAATCATTTGG
TCGAGATCCCTCGGAGATCTCTAGCTAGAGGATCGATCCCCGCCCCGGACGAACTAAACCTGACTACGAC
ATCTCTGCCCCTTCTTCGCGGGGCAGTGCATGTAATCCCTTCAGTTGGTTGGTACAACTTGCCAACTGGG
CCCTGTTCCACATGTGACACGGGGGGGGACCAAACACAAAGGGGTTCTCTGACTGTAGTTGACATCCTTA
TAAATGGATGTGCACATTTGCCAACACTGAGTGGCTTTCATCCTGGAGCAGACTTTGCAGTCTGTGGACT
GCAACACAACATTGCCTTTATGTGTAACTCTTGGCTGAAGCTCTTACACCAATGCTGGGGGACATGTACC
TCCCAGGGGCCCAGGAAGACTACGGGAGGCTACACCAACGTCAATCAGAGGGGCCTGTGTAGCTACCGAT
AAGCGGACCCTCAAGAGGGCATTAGCAATAGTGTTTATAAGGCCCCCTTGTTAACCCTAAACGGGTAGCA
TATGCTTCCCGGGTAGTAGTATATACTATCCAGACTAACCCTAATTCAATAGCATATGTTACCCAACGGG
AAGCATATGCTATCGAATTAGGGTTAGTAAAAGGGTCCTAAGGAACAGCGATATCTCCCACCCCATGAGC
TGTCACGGTTTTATTTACATGGGGTCAGGATTCCACGAGGGTAGTGAACCATTTTAGTCACAAGGGCAGT
GGCTGAAGATCAAGGAGCGGGCAGTGAACTCTCCTGAATCTTCGCCTGCTTCTTCATTCTCCTTCGTTTA
GCTAATAGAATAACTGCTGAGTTGTGAACAGTAAGGTGTATGTGAGGTGCTCGAAAACAAGGTTTCAGGT
GACGCCCCCAGAATAAAATTTGGACGGGGGGTTCAGTGGTGGCATTGTGCTATGACACCAATATAACCCT
CACAAACCCCTTGGGCAATAAATACTAGTGTAGGAATGAAACATTCTGAATATCTTTAACAATAGAAATC
CATGGGGTGGGGACAAGCCGTAAAGACTGGATGTCCATCTCACACGAATTTATGGCTATGGGCAACACAT
AATCCTAGTGCAATATGATACTGGGGTTATTAAGATGTGTCCCAGGCAGGGACCAAGACAGGTGAACCAT
GTTGTTACACTCTATTTGTAACAAGGGGAAAGAGAGTGGACGCCGACAGCAGCGGACTCCACTGGTTGTC
TCTAACACCCCCGAAAATTAAACGGGGCTCCACGCCAATGGGGCCCATAAACAAAGACAAGTGGCCACTC
TTTTTTTTGAAATTGTGGAGTGGGGGCACGCGTCAGCCCCCACACGCCGCCCTGCGGTTTTGGACTGTAA
AATAAGGGTGTAATAACTTGGCTGATTGTAACCCCGCTAACCACTGCGGTCAAACCACTTGCCCACAAAA
CCACTAATGGCACCCCGGGGAATACCTGCATAAGTAGGTGGGCGGGCCAAGATAGGGGCGCGATTGCTGC
GATCTGGAGGACAAATTACACACACTTGCGCCTGAGCGCCAAGCACAGGGTTGTTGGTCCTCATATTCAC
GAGGTCGCTGAGAGCACGGTGGGCTAATGTTGCCATGGGTAGCATATACTACCCAAATATCTGGATAGCA
TATGCTATCCTAATCTATATCTGGGTAGCATAGGCTATCCTAATCTATATCTGGGTAGCATATGCTATCC
TAATCTATATCTGGGTAGTATATGCTATCCTAATTTATATCTGGGTAGCATAGGCTATCCTAATCTATAT
CTGGGTAGCATATGCTATCCTAATCTATATCTGGGTAGTATATGCTATCCTAATCTGTATCCGGGTAGCA
TATGCTATCCTAATAGAGATTAGGGTAGTATATGCTATCCTAATTTATATCTGGGTAGCATATACTACCC
AAATATCTGGATAGCATATGCTATCCTAATCTATATCTGGGTAGCATATGCTATCCTAATCTATATCTGG
GTAGCATAGGCTATCCTAATCTATATCTGGGTAGCATATGCTATCCTAATCTATATCTGGGTAGTATATG
CTATCCTAATTTATATCTGGGTAGCATAGGCTATCCTAATCTATATCTGGGTAGCATATGCTATCCTAAT
CTATATCTGGGTAGTATATGCTATCCTAATCTGTATCCGGGTAGCATATGCTATCCTCATGATAAGCTGT
CAAACATGAGAATTTTCTTGAAGACGAAAGGGCCTCGTGATACGCCTATTTTTATAGGTTAATGTCATGA
TAATAATGGTTTCTTAGACGTCAGGTGGCACTTTTCGGGGAAATGTGCGCGGAACCCCTATTTGTTTATT
TTTCTAAATACATTCAAATATGTATCCGCTCATGAGACAATAACCCTGATAAATGCTTCAATAATATTGA
AAAAGGAAGAGTATGAGTATTCAACATTTCCGTGTCGCCCTTATTCCCTTTTTTGCGGCATTTTGCCTTC
CTGTTTTTGCTCACCCAGAAACGCTGGTGAAAGTAAAAGATGCTGAAGATCAGTTGGGTGCACGAGTGGG
TTACATCGAACTGGATCTCAACAGCGGTAAGATCCTTGAGAGTTTTCGCCCCGAAGAACGTTTTCCAATG
ATGAGCACTTTTAAAGTTCTGCTATGTGGCGCGGTATTATCCCGTGTTGACGCCGGGCAAGAGCAACTCG
GTCGCCGCATACACTATTCTCAGAATGACTTGGTTGAGTACTCACCAGTCACAGAAAAGCATCTTACGGA
TGGCATGACAGTAAGAGAATTATGCAGTGCTGCCATAACCATGAGTGATAACACTGCGGCCAACTTACTT
CTGACAACGATCGGAGGACCGAAGGAGCTAACCGCTTTTTTGCACAACATGGGGGATCATGTAACTCGCC
TTGATCGTTGGGAACCGGAGCTGAATGAAGCCATACCAAACGACGAGCGTGACACCACGATGCCTGCAGC
AATGGCAACAACGTTGCGCAAACTATTAACTGGCGAACTACTTACTCTAGCTTCCCGGCAACAATTAATA
GACTGGATGGAGGCGGATAAAGTTGCAGGACCACTTCTGCGCTCGGCCCTTCCGGCTGGCTGGTTTATTG
CTGATAAATCTGGAGCCGGTGAGCGTGGGTCTCGCGGTATCATTGCAGCACTGGGGCCAGATGGTAAGCC
CTCCCGTATCGTAGTTATCTACACGACGGGGAGTCAGGCAACTATGGATGAACGAAATAGACAGATCGCT
GAGATAGGTGCCTCACTGATTAAGCATTGGTAACTGTCAGACCAAGTTTACTCATATATACTTTAGATTG
ATTTAAAACTTCATTTTTAATTTAAAAGGATCTAGGTGAAGATCCTTTTTGATAATCTCATGACCAAAAT
CCCTTAACGTGAGTTTTCGTTCCACTGAGCGTCAGACCCCGTAGAAAAGATCAAAGGATCTTCTTGAGAT
CCTTTTTTTCTGCGCGTAATCTGCTGCTTGCAAACAAAAAAACCACCGCTACCAGCGGTGGTTTGTTTGC
CGGATCAAGAGCTACCAACTCTTTTTCCGAAGGTAACTGGCTTCAGCAGAGCGCAGATACCAAATACTGT
TCTTCTAGTGTAGCCGTAGTTAGGCCACCACTTCAAGAACTCTGTAGCACCGCCTACATACCTCGCTCTG
CTAATCCTGTTACCAGTGGCTGCTGCCAGTGGCGATAAGTCGTGTCTTACCGGGTTGGACTCAAGACGAT
AGTTACCGGATAAGGCGCAGCGGTCGGGCTGAACGGGGGGTTCGTGCACACAGCCCAGCTTGGAGCGAAC
GACCTACACCGAACTGAGATACCTACAGCGTGAGCTATGAGAAAGCGCCACGCTTCCCGAAGGGAGAAAG
GCGGACAGGTATCCGGTAAGCGGCAGGGTCGGAACAGGAGAGCGCACGAGGGAGCTTCCAGGGGGAAACG
CCTGGTATCTTTATAGTCCTGTCGGGTTTCGCCACCTCTGACTTGAGCGTCGATTTTTGTGATGCTCGTC
AGGGGGGCGGAGCCTATGGAAAAACGCCAGCAACGCGGCCTTTTTACGGTTCCTGGCCTTTTGCTGGCCT
TTTGCTCACATGTTCTTTCCTGCGTTATCCCCTGATTCTGTGGATAACCGTATTACCGCCTTTGAGTGAG
CTGATACCGCTCGCCGCAGCCGAACGACCGAGCGCAGCGAGTCAGTGAGCGAGGAAGCGGAAGAGCGCCC
AATACGCAAACCGCCTCTCCCCGCGCGTTGGCCGATTCATTAATGCAGCTGGCACGACAGGTTTCCCGAC
TGGAAAGCGGGCAGTGAGCGCAACGCAATTAATGTGAGTTAGCTCACTCATTAGGCACCCCAGGCTTTAC
ACTTTATGCTTCCGGCTCGTATGTTGTGTGGAATTGTGAGCGGATAACAATTTCACACAGGAAACAGCTA
TGACCATGATTACGCCAAGCTCTAGCTAGAGGTCGACCAATTCTCATGTTTGACAGCTTATCATCGCAGA
TCCGGGCAACGTTGTTGCCATTGCTGCAGGCGCAGAACTGGTAGGTATGGAAGATCTATACATTGAATCA
ATATTGGCAATTAGCCATATTAGTCATTGGTTATATAGCATAAATCAATATTGGCTATTGGCCATTGCAT
ACGTTGTATCTATATCATAATATGTACATTTATATTGGCTCATGTCCAATATGACCGCCATGTTGACATT
GATTATTGACTAGTTATTAATAGTAATCAATTACGGGGTCATTAGTTCATAGCCCATATATGGAGTTCCG
CGTTACATAACTTACGGTAAATGGCCCGCCTGGCTGACCGCCCAACGACCCCCGCCCATTGACGTCAATA
ATGACGTATGTTCCCATAGTAACGCCAATAGGGACTTTCCATTGACGTCAATGGGTGGAGTATTTACGGT
AAACTGCCCACTTGGCAGTACATCAAGTGTATCATATGCCAAGTCCGCCCCCTATTGACGTCAATGACGG
TAAATGGCCCGCCTGGCATTATGCCCAGTACATGACCTTACGGGACTTTCCTACTTGGCAGTACATCTAC
GTATTAGTCATCGCTATTACCATG
Features (pLannotate 1.2.2; 17 found; start..end, strand, type, name):
      2..201     +  promoter       CMV promoter: human cytomegalovirus (CMV) immediate early promoter
    269..307     +  misc_feature   Ad SA (fragment): adenovirus major late transcript splice acceptor (Friedrich and Soriano, 1991)
    340..549     -  CDS            PTP (fragment): TERM_ADE02 - Experimental evidence at protein level: Swiss-Prot protein existence level 1. Protein covalently bound to the viral DNA that acts as a primer for viral genomic replication by DNA strand displacement. Assembles on the viral origin of replication in an initiation complex with viral polymerase, DBP, host NFIA and host POU2F1/OCT1. During initiation, the polymerase covalently couples the first dCTP with Ser- 580 of pTP. The terminal protein stimulates the template activity over 20 fold compared to protein-free templates. Neo-synthesized viral genomes are linked to two preterminal prot
    580..669     +  intron         chimeric intron (fragment): chimera between introns from adenovirus and immunoglobulin heavy chain genes
    688..734     +  CDS            IgH signal sequence (fragment): signal sequence from the mouse immunoglobulin heavy chain variable region
   1171..1226    +  polyA_signal   β-globin poly(A) signal: rabbit β-globin polyadenylation signal (Gil and Proudfoot, 1987)
   1740..3421    -  rep_origin     oriP (fragment): Epstein-Barr virus oriP replication origin (Yates et al., 2000)
   3548..3652    +  promoter       AmpR promoter: bla
   3653..4513    +  CDS            AmpR: β-lactamase; bla; confers resistance to ampicillin, carbenicillin, and related antibiotics
   4684..5272    +  rep_origin     ori: high-copy-number ColE1/pMB1/pBR322/pUC origin of replication
   5455..5547    +  CDS            lacI (fragment): lac repressor; lacI; The lac repressor binds to the lac operator to inhibit transcription in E. coli. This inhibition can be relieved by adding lactose or isopropyl-β-D-thiogalactopyranoside (IPTG).
   5560..5581    +  protein_bind   CAP binding site: CAP binding activates transcription in the presence of cAMP. E. coli catabolite activator protein
   5596..5626    +  promoter       lac promoter: promoter for the E. coli lac operon
   5634..5650    +  protein_bind   lac operator: The lac repressor binds to the lac operator to inhibit transcription in E. coli. This inhibition can be relieved by adding lactose or isopropyl-β-D-thiogalactopyranoside (IPTG). lac repressor encoded by lacI
   5720..5736    +  promoter       tet promoter (fragment): E. coli promoter for tetracycline efflux protein gene
   5746..5771    -  CDS            bla(M) (fragment): β-lactamase lacking the signal sequence; bla(M); allows cytosolic expression of β-lactamase
   5945..6324    +  enhancer       CMV enhancer: human cytomegalovirus immediate early enhancer
