[The description below was written by a language model from this plasmid's Addgene catalogue record and pLannotate feature annotations shown in this document.]
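Description:
D91_Ld_352550 is a mammalian expression plasmid built on the pTT3 backbone, designed to produce a soluble, secreted fragment of a Leishmania donovani protein in cultured mammalian cells. In bacteria it is maintained through a high-copy ColE1/pUC-type origin and selected with ampicillin via the β-lactamase gene. The backbone also carries a large portion of the Epstein-Barr virus oriP, which allows episomal retention and amplification in cell lines that supply EBNA1, a feature that typically boosts yields in transient transfection. Short lac regulatory elements and small tet promoter and bla fragments are also annotated; these appear to be cloning-vector remnants with no evident role in expression.

The expression cassette is driven by the human CMV immediate-early enhancer and promoter, which span the numbering origin of the circular sequence. Downstream lie adenovirus-derived leader and splice elements and a chimeric intron fragment, which generally improve transcript processing and translation; the annotated match to adenoviral preterminal protein on the opposite strand most likely reflects this adenoviral leader region rather than a real coding payload. A mouse immunoglobulin heavy chain signal sequence fragment then directs the product into the secretory pathway, and a rabbit β-globin polyadenylation signal terminates the transcript. The insert itself is not annotated in the feature table, but the catalogue lists it as a 192 bp region of LDBPK_352550, a putative Yos1-like protein, presumably occupying the gap between signal peptide and poly(A) signal. It is fused at its C terminus to a biotinylation sequence and a His tag, permitting enzymatic biotinylation for capture on streptavidin and purification by metal affinity. The plasmid's stated purpose is the expression of a Leishmania donovani ectodomain in mammalian cells.
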