Addgene plasmid #135904: D91_Ld_352550
Purpose: Expression of Leishmania donovani ectodomain in mammalian cells
Depositing lab: Gavin Wright. Depositing organization: Wellcome Sanger Institute. Publication: Systematic identification of genes encoding cell surface and secreted proteins that are essential for in vitro growth and infection in Leishmania donovani. Roberts AJ, Ong HB, Clare S, Brandt C, Harcourt K, Franssen SU, Cotton JA, Muller-Sienerth N, Wright GJ. PLoS Pathog. 2022 Feb 24;18(2):e1010364. doi: 10.1371/journal.ppat.1010364. eCollection 2022 Feb. PubMed 35202447.
Backbone
  Vector backbone: pTT3
  Backbone manufacturer: Yves Durocher, NRC
  Backbone size w/o insert (bp): 6132
  Vector type: Mammalian Expression
Growth in bacteria
  Bacterial resistance: Ampicillin, 100 μg/mL
  Growth temperature: 37°C
  Growth strain: DH5alpha
  Copy number: High Copy
Gene/Insert
  Gene/Insert name: Yos1-like, putative (alt name: LDBPK_352550)
  Species: Leishmania donovani
  Insert size (bp): 192
  Tag / fusion protein: biotinylation sequence and His tag (C terminal on insert)
  Cloning method: Unknown
Terms and licenses: Academic/Nonprofit Terms; Industry Terms: Not Available to Industry
How to cite: D91_Ld_352550 was a gift from Gavin Wright (Addgene plasmid # 135904 ; http://n2t.net/addgene:135904 ; RRID:Addgene_135904)
